>Addgene plasmid #63504 | pFusB3-19 | depositor partial sequence | sequence record 105526 | pFUSB3_CAG
AGTCTTAAGCGTCTCATGGCCTGACCCCGGACCAAGTGGTGGCTATCGCCAGCCACGATGGCGGCAAGCA
AGCGCTCGAAACGGTGCAGCGGCTGTTGCCGGTGCTGTGCCAGGACCATGGCCTGACCCCGGACCAAGTG
GTGGCTATCGCCAGCAACATTGGCGGCAAGCAAGCGCTCGAAACGGTGCAGCGGCTGTTGCCGGTGCTGT
GCCAGGACCATGGCCTGACCCCGGACCAAGTGGTGGCTATCGCCAGCAACAATGGCGGCAAGCAAGCGCT
CGAAACGGTGCAGCGGCTGTTGCCGGTGCTGTGCCAGGACCATGGCCTGACCCCGGACCAAGTGGTGGCT
ATCGAGACGTC
