>Addgene plasmid #63504 | pFusB3-19 | depositor partial sequence | sequence record 105527 | FusB3
CGTCTCATGGCCTGACCCCGGACCAAGTGGTGGCTATCGAGACCGGCGCCGCTACAGGGCGCGTCCCATT
CGCCATTCAGGCTGCGCAACTGTTGGGAAGGGCGATCGGTGCGGGCCTCTTCGCTATTACGCCAGCTGGC
GAAAGGGGGATGTGCTGCAAGGCGATTAAGTTGGGTAACGCCAGGGTTTTCCCAGTCACGACGTTGTAAA
ACGACGGCCAGTGAGCGCGCGTAATACGACTCACTATAGGGCGAATTGGGTACCGGGCCCCCCCTCGAGG
TCCTCCAGCTTTTGTTCCCTTTAGTGAGGGTTAATTGCGCGCTTGGCGTAATCATGGTCATAGCTGTTTC
CTGTGTGAAATTGTTATCCGCTCACAATTCCACACAACATACGAGCCGGAAGCATAAAGTGTAAAGCCTG
GGGTGCCTAATGAGTGAGCTAACTCACATTAATTGCGTTGCGCTCACTGCCCGCTTTCCACCGGTGGTCT
CGCCAGGACCATGGCCTGACCCCGGACCAAGTGGTGGCTATCGAGACGTCTAGACCAGCCAGGACAGAAA
TGCCTCGACTTCGCTGCTACCCAAGGTTGCCGGGTGACGCACACCGTGGAAACGGATGAAGGCACGAACC
CAGTGGACATAAGCCTGTTCGGTTCGTAAGCTGTAATGCAAGTAGCGTATGCGCTCACGCAACTGGTCCA
GAACCTTGACCGAACGCAGCGGTGGTAACGGCGCAGTGGCGGTTTTCATGGCTTGTTATGACTGTTTTTT
TGGGGTACAGTCTATGCCTCGGGCATCCAAGCAGCAAGCGCGTTACGCCGTGGGTCGATGTTTGATGTTA
TGGAGCAGCAACGATGTTACGCAGCAGGGCAGTCGCCCTAAAACAAAGTTAAACATTATGAGGGAAGCGG
TGATCGCCGAAGTATCGACTCAACTATCAGAGGTAGTTGGCGTCATCGAGCGCCATCTCGAACCGACGTT
GCTGGCCGTACATTTGTACGGCTCCGCAGTGGATGGCGGCCTGAAGCCACACAGTGATATTGATTTGCTG
GTTACGGTGACCGTAAGGCTTGATGAAACAACGCGGCGAGCTTTGATCAACGACCTTTTGGAAACTTCGG
CTTCCCCTGGAGAGAGCGAGATTCTCCGCGCTGTAGAAGTCACCATTGTTGTGCACGACGACATCATTCC
GTGGCGTTATCCAGCTAAGCGCGAACTGCAATTTGGAGAATGGCAGCGCAATGACATTCTTGCAGGTATC
TTCGAGCCAGCCACGATCGACATTGATCTGGCTATCTTGCTGACAAAAGCAAGAGAACATAGCGTTGCCT
TGGTAGGTCCAGCGGCGGAGGAACTCTTTGATCCGGTTCCTGAACAGGATCTATTTGAGGCGCTAAATGA
AACCTTAACGCTATGGAACTCGCCGCCCGACTGGGCTGGCGATGAGCGAAATGTAGTGCTTACGTTGTCC
CGCATTTGGTACAGCGCAGTAACCGGCAAAATCGCGCCGAAGGATGTCGCTGCCGACTGGGCAATGGAGC
GCCTGCCGGCCCAGTATCAGCCCGTCATACTTGAAGCTAGACAGGCTTATCTTGGACAAGAAGAAGATCG
CTTGGCCTCGCGCGCAGATCAGTTGGAAGAATTTGTCCACTACGTGAAAGGCGAGATCACCAAGGTAGTC
GGCAAATAACCCTCGAGCCACCCATGACCAAAATCCCTTAACGTGAGTTACGCGTCGTTCCACTGAGCGT
CAGACCCCGTAGAAAAGATCAAAGGATCTTCTTGAGATCCTTTTTTTCTGCGCGTAATCTGCTGCTTGCA
AACAAAAAAACCACCGCTACCAGCGGTGGTTTGTTTGCCGGATCAAGAGCTACCAACTCTTTTTCCGAAG
GTAACTGGCTTCAGCAGAGCGCAGATACCAAATACTGTCCTTCTAGTGTAGCCGTAGTTAGGCCACCACT
TCAAGAACTCTGTAGCACCGCCTACATACCTCGCTCTGCTAATCCTGTTACCAGTGGCTGCTGCCAGTGG
CGATAAGTCGTGTCTTACCGGGTTGGACTCAAGACGATAGTTACCGGATAAGGCGCAGCGGTCGGGCTGA
ACGGGGGGTTCGTGCACACAGCCCAGCTTGGAGCGAACGACCTACACCGAACTGAGATACCTACAGCGTG
AGCATTGAGAAAGCGCCACGCTTCCCGAAGGGAGAAAGGCGGACAGGTATCCGGTAAGCGGCAGGGTCGG
AACAGGAGAGCGCACGAGGGAGCTTCCAGGGGGAAACGCCTGGTATCTTTATAGTCCTGTCGGGTTTCGC
CACCTCTGACTTGAGCGTCGATTTTTGTGATGCTCGTCAGGGGGGCGGAGCCTATGGAAAAACGCCAGCA
ACGCGGCCTTTTTACGGTTCCTGGCCTTTTGCTGGCCTTTTGCTCACATGTTCTTTCCTGCGTTATCCCC
TGATTCTGTGGATAACCGTATTACCGCCTTTGAGTGAGCTGATACCGCTCGCCGCAGCCGAACGACCGAG
CGCAGCGAGTCAGTGAGCGAGGAAGCGGAAGAGCGCCCAATACGCAAACCGCCTCTCCCCGCGCGTTGGC
CGATTCATTAATGCAGCTGGCACGACAGGTTTCCCGACTGGAAAGCGGGCAGTGAGCGCAACGCAATTAA
TACGCGTACCGCTAGCCAGGAAGAGTTTGTAGAAACGCAAAAAGGCCATCCGTCAGGATGGCCTTCTGCT
TAGTTTGATGCCTGGCAGTTTATGGCGGGCGTCCTGCCCGCCACCCTCCGGGCCGTTGCTTCACAACGTT
CAAATCCGCTCCCGGCGGATTTGTCCTACTCAGGAGAGCGTTCACCGACAAACAACAGATAAAACGAAAG
GCCCAGTCTTCCGACTGAGCCTTTCGTTTTATTTGATGCCTGGCAGTTCCCTACTCTCGCGTTAACGCTA
GCATGGATGTTTTCCCAGTCACGACGTTGTAAAACGACGGCCAGTCTTAAG
