>Addgene plasmid #63504 | pFusB3-19 | addgene partial sequence | sequence record 116302 | pCR8_R1 5'-cgaaccgaacaggcttatgt-3'
GGTGTGCGTCACCCGGCAACCTTGGGTAGCAGCGAAGTCGAGGCATTTCTGTCCTGGCTGGTCTAGACGT
CTCGATAGCCACCACTTGGTCCGGGGTCAGGCCATGGTCCTGGCACAGCACCGGCAACAGCCGCTGCACC
GTTTCGAGCGCTTGCTTGCCGCCATTGTTGCTGGCGATAGCCACCACTTGGTCCGGGGTCAGGCCATGGT
CCTGGCACAGCACCGGCAACAGCCGCTGCACCGTTTCGAGCGCTTGCTTGCCGCCAATGTTGCTGGCGAT
AGCCACCACTTGGTCCGGGGTCAGGCCATGGTCCTGGCACAGCACCGGCAACAGCCGCTGCACCGTTTCG
AGCGCTTGCTTGCCGCCATCGTGGCTGGCGATAGCCACCACTTGGTCCGGGGTCAGGCCATGAGACGCTT
AAGACTGGCCGTCGTTTTACAACGTCGTGACTGGGAAAACATCCATGCTAGCGTTAACGCGAGAGTAGGG
AACTGCCAGGCATCAAATAAAACGAAAGGCTCAGTCGGAAGACTGGGCCTTTCGTTTTATCTGTTGTTTG
TCGGTGAACGCTCTCCTGAGTAGGACAAATCCGCCGGGAGCGGATTTGAACGTTGTGAAGCAACGGCCCG
GAGGGTGGCGGGCAGGACGCCCGCCATAAACTGCCAGGCATCAAACTAAGCAGAAGGCCATCCTGACGGA
TGGCCTTTTTGCGTTTCTACAAACTCTTCCTGGCTAGCGGTACGCGTATTAATTGCGTTGCGCTCACTG
