[The description below was written by a language model from this plasmid's Addgene catalogue record.]
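Description:
pFusB3-19 is a component plasmid from the FusX system, a library-based method for rapid one-step assembly of TALE (transcription activator-like effector) repeat arrays used to build TALENs and related DNA-targeting proteins. It is built on the FusB3 backbone (recorded as 2991 bp without insert), a high-copy bacterial cloning vector propagated in standard E. coli hosts such as DH5alpha under spectinomycin selection. The record does not list the origin of replication or provide a feature table, so other backbone elements cannot be described in detail. The use of pCR8-type sequencing primers shows only that matching priming sites flank the insert.

The insert is a synthetic, pre-assembled trimer of TALE repeats carrying the repeat-variable diresidues (RVDs) HD, NI and NN, also named B3_CAG. Under the standard TALE code, HD recognises cytosine, NI adenine and NN guanine, so this module specifies the trinucleotide CAG. Within the FusX scheme this plasmid supplies RVD positions 13–15 of the final array. The trimer was introduced using BsaI, a type IIS enzyme typical of Golden Gate cloning, and both BsaI sites were destroyed in the process.

In use, a researcher picks the library member at each position block whose three RVDs match the desired target sequence, then combines these modules in a single assembly reaction with a receiver vector to generate a full-length TALE array. pFusB3-19 has no expression function of its own; it is an intermediate that donates one defined triplet. The record does not state the enzyme used to release the module during final assembly.
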