Addgene plasmid #63504: pFusB3-19
Purpose: Encodes RVD positions 13-15 in TALEN assembly
Depositing lab: Stephen Ekker. Depositing organization: Mayo Foundation for Medical Education and Research. Publication: FusX: A rapid one-step TALE assembly system for genome science. Ma AC, McNulty MS, Tanya PL, Jarryd CM, Martinez-Galvez G, Argue DP, Lee HB, Urban MD, Bullard CE, Blackburn PR, Man TK, Clark KJ, Ekker SC. Hum Gene Ther. 2016 Jun;27(6):451-63. doi: 10.1089/hum.2015.172 PubMed 26854857.
Backbone
  Vector backbone: FusB3
  Backbone size w/o insert (bp): 2991
  Vector type: TALEN
Growth in bacteria
  Bacterial resistance: Spectinomycin, 50 μg/mL
  Growth temperature: 37°C
  Growth strain: DH5alpha
  Copy number: High Copy
Gene/Insert
  Gene/Insert name: HD NI NN (alt name: B3_CAG)
  Species: Synthetic
  Mutation: none
  Cloning method: Restriction Enzyme; 5′ cloning site BsaI (destroyed during cloning); 3′ cloning site BsaI (destroyed during cloning)
  Sequencing primers: 5′ pCR8_F1; 3′ pCR8_R1
Terms and licenses: Academic/Nonprofit Terms; Industry Terms: Not Available to Industry
How to cite: pFusB3-19 was a gift from Stephen Ekker (Addgene plasmid # 63504 ; http://n2t.net/addgene:63504 ; RRID:Addgene_63504)
